Addgene plasmid #111668: MAC_C_HXK1
Purpose: MAC-tagged gene expression
Depositing lab: Markku Varjosalo. Depositing organization: University of Helsinki, Institute of Biotechnology. Publication: An AP-MS- and BioID-compatible MAC-tag enables comprehensive mapping of protein interactions and subcellular localizations. Liu X, Salokas K, Tamene F, Jiu Y, Weldatsadik RG, Ohman T, Varjosalo M. Nat Commun. 2018 Mar 22;9(1):1188. doi: 10.1038/s41467-018-03523-2. PubMed 29568061.
Backbone
  Vector backbone: MAC-tag-C
  Backbone manufacturer: Markku Varjosalo, Addgene plasmid #108077
  Vector type: Mammalian Expression
Growth in bacteria
  Bacterial resistance: Ampicillin, 100 μg/mL
  Growth temperature: 37°C
  Growth strain: DH5alpha
  Copy number: High Copy
Gene/Insert
  Gene/Insert name: HXK1 (alt name: HK1)
  Species: H. sapiens (human)
  Entrez Gene: HK1 (a.k.a. HK, HK1-ta, HK1-tb, HK1-tc, HKD, HKI, HMSNR, HXK1, NEDVIBA, NMSR, RP79, hexokinase)
  Cloning method: Gateway Cloning
Terms and licenses: Academic/Nonprofit Terms; Industry Terms: Not Available to Industry
Depositor comments: CCSB-DFCI hORFeome collection(11025_D02)
How to cite: MAC_C_HXK1 was a gift from Markku Varjosalo (Addgene plasmid # 111668 ; http://n2t.net/addgene:111668 ; RRID:Addgene_111668)
