[The description below was written by a language model from this plasmid's Addgene catalogue record and pLannotate feature annotations shown in this document.]
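Description:
MAC_C_HXK1 is a mammalian expression plasmid built on the MAC-tag-C Gateway destination backbone, carrying the human hexokinase 1 open reading frame (HK1/HXK1), taken from an hORFeome clone collection, with the MAC tag placed at its C-terminus. In bacteria it is maintained through a high-copy ColE1/pUC-type origin and selected with ampicillin via the β-lactamase gene. Fragments of an f1 origin, lac regulatory elements and a pBR322 bom region are also annotated as backbone remnants.

The expression cassette is driven by the CMV immediate early enhancer and promoter, followed directly by short matches to tet operator-containing promoters. This suggests a tetracycline-regulatable CMV/TetO arrangement, in which transcription is held off by Tet repressor and switched on by tetracycline or doxycycline in a suitable host line, although the record does not state this explicitly. The HK1 coding sequence sits between attB1 and attB2 sites left by Gateway recombination and is followed downstream by an E. coli birA-derived biotin ligase coding region and a bGH polyadenylation signal. The biotin ligase is the proximity-labelling component of the MAC tag. The associated publication describes the tag as compatible with both affinity purification mass spectrometry and BioID, but the affinity epitopes themselves are not annotated in the feature table.

Downstream, an FRT site immediately precedes a hygromycin resistance gene that has no evident complete promoter of its own, followed by an SV40 poly(A) signal. This layout is typical of FLP-mediated single-copy integration into a host cell line carrying a genomic FRT site, where correct insertion activates hygromycin resistance. The construct is intended for expressing MAC-tagged hexokinase 1 to map its protein interactions and subcellular localisation.
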