Features (pLannotate 1.2.2; 24 found; start..end, strand, type, name):
     16..395     +  enhancer       CMV enhancer: human cytomegalovirus immediate early enhancer
    396..599     +  promoter       CMV promoter: human cytomegalovirus (CMV) immediate early promoter
    601..620     +  promoter       PLtetO-1 promoter (fragment): modified phage lambda PL promoter with tet operator sites (Lutz and Bujard, 1997)
    622..641     +  promoter       PLtetO-1 promoter (fragment): modified phage lambda PL promoter with tet operator sites (Lutz and Bujard, 1997)
    649..682     +  promoter       TRE3GV promoter (fragment): 3rd-generation Tet-responsive promoter that can be activated by binding of Tet-On® 3G, optimized for retroviral and lentiviral vectors
    817..841     +  protein_bind   attB1: mutant version of attB; recombination site for the Gateway® BP reaction BP Clonase™
    847..3597    +  CDS            HK1: HXK1_HUMAN - Experimental evidence at protein level: Swiss-Prot protein existence level 1. Catalyzes the phosphorylation of various hexoses, such as D- glucose, D-glucosamine, D-fructose, D-mannose and 2-deoxy-D-glucose, to hexose 6-phosphate (D-glucose 6-phosphate, D-glucosamine 6-phosphate, D-fructose 6-phosphate, D-mannose 6-phosphate and 2-deoxy-D-glucose 6- phosphate, respectively) (PubMed:1637300, PubMed:25316723, PubMed:27374331). Does not phosphorylate N-acetyl-D-glucosamine (PubMed:27374331). Mediates the initial step of glycolysis by catalyzing phosphorylation of D-glucose to D-gluco
   3602..3626    -  protein_bind   attB2: mutant version of attB; recombination site for the Gateway® BP reaction BP Clonase™
   3814..4773    +  CDS            birA: BIRA_ECOLI - Also known as bioR, dhbB. Experimental evidence at protein level: Swiss-Prot protein existence level 1. Acts both as a biotin--[acetyl-CoA-carboxylase] ligase and a biotin-operon repressor. In the presence of ATP, BirA activates biotin to form the BirA-biotinyl-5'-adenylate (BirA-bio-5'-AMP or holoBirA) complex. HoloBirA can either transfer the biotinyl moiety to the biotin carboxyl carrier protein (BCCP) subunit of acetyl-CoA carboxylase, or bind to the biotin operator site and inhibit transcription of the operon. From Escherichia coli (strain K12).
   4823..5047    +  polyA_signal   bGH poly(A) signal: bovine growth hormone polyadenylation signal
   5051..5072    +  promoter       SV40 promoter (fragment): SV40 enhancer and early promoter
   5093..5326    +  rep_origin     f1 ori (fragment) (sequence partly withheld): f1 bacteriophage origin of replication; arrow indicates direction of (+) strand synthesis
   5331..5378    +  protein_bind   FRT: FLP-mediated recombination occurs in the 8-bp core sequence TCTAGAAA (Turan and Bode, 2011). FLP recombinase from the Saccharomyces cerevisiae 2μ plasmid
   5386..6408    +  CDS            HygR: aminoglycoside phosphotransferase from E. coli; aph(4)-Ia; confers resistance to hygromycin
   6418..6543    +  CDS            ble (fragment): BLE_KLEPN - Experimental evidence at protein level: Swiss-Prot protein existence level 1. Binding protein with a strong affinity to the bleomycin family of antibiotics. Binds to CL990; an antimitotic-antibiotic compound. From Klebsiella pneumoniae.
   6538..6659    +  polyA_signal   SV40 poly(A) signal: SV40 polyadenylation signal
   6732..6748    -  protein_bind   lac operator: The lac repressor binds to the lac operator to inhibit transcription in E. coli. This inhibition can be relieved by adding lactose or isopropyl-β-D-thiogalactopyranoside (IPTG). lac repressor encoded by lacI
   6756..6786    -  promoter       lac promoter: promoter for the E. coli lac operon
   6801..6822    -  protein_bind   CAP binding site: CAP binding activates transcription in the presence of cAMP. E. coli catabolite activator protein
   6835..6927    -  CDS            lacI (fragment): lac repressor; lacI; The lac repressor binds to the lac operator to inhibit transcription in E. coli. This inhibition can be relieved by adding lactose or isopropyl-β-D-thiogalactopyranoside (IPTG).
   7110..7698    -  rep_origin     ori: high-copy-number ColE1/pMB1/pBR322/pUC origin of replication
   7869..8729    -  CDS            AmpR: β-lactamase; bla; confers resistance to ampicillin, carbenicillin, and related antibiotics
   8730..8834    -  promoter       AmpR promoter: bla
   8893..8945    -  misc_feature   bom (fragment): basis of mobility region from pBR322
>Addgene plasmid #111668 | MAC_C_HXK1 | addgene full sequence | sequence record 212831 | Addgene NGS Result
CCAGATATACGCGTTGACATTGATTATTGACTAGTTATTAATAGTAATCAATTACGGGGTCATTAGTTCA
TAGCCCATATATGGAGTTCCGCGTTACATAACTTACGGTAAATGGCCCGCCTGGCTGACCGCCCAACGAC
CCCCGCCCATTGACGTCAATAATGACGTATGTTCCCATAGTAACGCCAATAGGGACTTTCCATTGACGTC
AATGGGTGGAGTATTTACGGTAAACTGCCCACTTGGCAGTACATCAAGTGTATCATATGCCAAGTACGCC
CCCTATTGACGTCAATGACGGTAAATGGCCCGCCTGGCATTATGCCCAGTACATGACCTTATGGGACTTT
CCTACTTGGCAGTACATCTACGTATTAGTCATCGCTATTACCATGGTGATGCGGTTTTGGCAGTACATCA
ATGGGCGTGGATAGCGGTTTGACTCACGGGGATTTCCAAGTCTCCACCCCATTGACGTCAATGGGAGTTT
GTTTTGGCACCAAAATCAACGGGACTTTCCAAAATGTCGTAACAACTCCGCCCCATTGACGCAAATGGGC
GGTAGGCGTGTACGGTGGGAGGTCTATATAAGCAGAGCTCTCCCTATCAGTGATAGAGATCTCCCTATCA
GTGATAGAGATCGTCGACGAGCTCGTTTAGTGAACCGTCAGATCGCCTGGAGACGCCATCCACGCTGTTT
TGACCTCCATAGAAGACACCGGGACCGATCCAGCCTCCGGACTCTAGCGTTTAAACTTAAGCTTGGTACC
GAGCTCGGATCCACTAGTCCAGTGTGGTGGAATTCTGCAGATATCAACAAGTTTGTACAAAAAAGCAGGC
TCCACCATGATCGCCGCGCAGCTCCTGGCCTATTACTTCACGGAGCTGAAGGATGACCAGGTCAAAAAGA
TTGACAAGTATCTGTATGCCATGCGGCTCTCCGATGAAACTCTCATAGATATCATGACTCGCTTCAGGAA
GGAGATGAAGAATGGCCTCTCCCGGGATTTTAATCCAACAGCCACAGTCAAGATGTTGCCAACATTCGTA
AGGTCCATTCCTGATGGCTCTGAAAAGGGAGATTTCATTGCCCTGGATCTTGGTGGGTCTTCCTTTCGAA
TTCTGCGGGTGCAAGTGAATCATGAGAAAAACCAGAATGTTCACATGGAGTCCGAGGTTTATGACACCCC
AGAGAACATCGTGCACGGCAGTGGAAGCCAGCTTTTTGATCATGTTGCTGAGTGCCTGGGAGATTTCATG
GAGAAAAGGAAGATCAAGGACAAGAAGTTACCTGTGGGATTCACGTTTTCTTTTCCTTGCCAACAATCCA
AAATAGATGAGGCCATCCTGATCACCTGGACAAAGCGATTTAAAGCGAGCGGAGTGGAAGGAGCAGATGT
GGTCAAACTGCTTAACAAAGCCATCAAAAAGCGAGGGGACTATGATGCCAACATCGTAGCTGTGGTGAAT
GACACAGTGGGCACCATGATGACCTGTGGCTATGACGACCAGCACTGTGAAGTCGGCCTGATCATCGGCA
CTGGCACCAATGCTTGCTACATGGAGGAACTGAGGCACATTGATCTGGTGGAAGGAGACGAGGGGAGGAT
GTGTATCAATACAGAATGGGGAGCCTTTGGAGACGATGGATCATTAGAAGACATCCGGACAGAGTTTGAC
AGGGAGATAGACCGGGGATCCCTCAACCCTGGAAAACAGCTGTTTGAGAAGATGGTCAGTGGCATGTACT
TGGGAGAGCTGGTTCGACTGATCCTAGTCAAGATGGCCAAGGAGGGCCTCTTATTTGAAGGGCGGATCAC
CCCGGAGCTGCTCACCCGAGGGAAGTTTAACACCAGTGATGTGTCAGCCATCGAAAAGAATAAGGAAGGC
CTCCACAATGCCAAAGAAATCCTGACCCGCCTGGGAGTGGAGCCGTCCGATGATGACTGTGTCTCAGTCC
AGCACGTTTGCACCATTGTCTCATTTCGCTCAGCCAACTTGGTGGCTGCCACACTGGGCGCCATCTTGAA
CCGCCTGCGTGATAACAAGGGCACACCCAGGCTGCGGACCACGGTTGGTGTCGACGGATCTCTTTACAAG
ACGCACCCACAGTATTCCCGGCGTTTCCACAAGACTCTAAGGCGCTTGGTGCCAGACTCCGATGTGCGCT
TCCTCCTCTCGGAGAGTGGCAGCGGCAAGGGGGCTGCCATGGTGACGGCGGTGGCCTACCGCTTGGCCGA
GCAGCACCGGCAGATAGAGGAGACCCTGGCTCATTTCCACCTCACCAAAGACATGCTGCTGGAGGTGAAG
AAGAGGATGCGGGCCGAGATGGAGCTGGGGCTGAGGAAGCAGACGCACAACAATGCCGTGGTTAAGATGC
TGCCCTCCTTCGTCCGGAGAACTCCCGACGGGACCGAGAATGGTGACTTCTTGGCCCTGGATCTTGGAGG
AACCAATTTCCGTGTGCTGCTGGTGAAAATCCGTAGTGGGAAAAAGAGAACGGTGGAAATGCACAACAAG
ATCTACGCCATTCCTATTGAAATCATGCAGGGCACTGGGGAAGAGCTGTTTGATCACATTGTCTCCTGCA
TCTCTGACTTCTTGGACTACATGGGGATCAAAGGCCCCAGGATGCCTCTGGGCTTCACGTTCTCATTTCC
CTGCCAGCAGACGAGTCTGGACGCGGGAATCTTGATCACGTGGACAAAGGGTTTTAAGGCAACAGACTGC
GTGGGCCACGATGTAGTCACCTTACTAAGGGATGCGATAAAAAGGAGAGAGGAATTTGACCTGGACGTGG
TGGCTGTGGTCAACGACACAGTGGGCACCATGATGACCTGTGCTTATGAGGAGCCCACCTGTGAGGTTGG
ACTCATTGTTGGGACCGGCAGCAATGCCTGCTACATGGAGGAGATGAAGAACGTGGAGATGGTGGAGGGG
GACCAGGGGCAGATGTGCATCAACATGGAGTGGGGGGCCTTTGGGGACAACGGGTGTCTGGATGATATCA
GGACACACTACGACAGACTGGTGGACGAATATTCCCTAAATGCTGGGAAACAAAGGTATGAGAAGATGAT
CAGTGGTATGTACCTGGGTGAAATCGTCCGCAACATCTTAATCGACTTCACCAAGAAGGGATTCCTCTTC
CGAGGGCAGATCTCTGAGACGCTGAAGACCCGGGGCATCTTTGAGACCAAGTTTCTCTCTCAGATCGAGA
GTGACCGATTAGCACTGCTCCAGGTCCGGGCTATCCTCCAGCAGCTAGGTCTGAATAGCACCTGCGATGA
CAGTATCCTCGTCAAGACAGTGTGCGGGGTGGTGTCCAGGAGGGCCGCACAGCTGTGTGGCGCAGGCATG
GCTGCGGTTGTGGATAAGATCCGCGAGAACAGAGGACTGGACCGTCTGAATGTGACTGTGGGAGTGGACG
GGACACTCTACAAGCTTCATCCACACTTCTCCAGAATCATGCACCAGACGGTGAAGGAACTGTCACCAAA
ATGTAACGTGTCCTTCCTCCTGTCTGAGGATGGCAGCGGCAAGGGGGCCGCCCTCATCACGGCCGTGGGC
GTGCGGTTACGCACAGAGGCAAGCAGCTTGGACCCAGCTTTCTTGTACAAAGTGGTTGATATCAAGGCCG
CCGACATCACCAGCCTGTACAAGAAAGTGGGGTGGAGCCATCCCCAGTTCGAGAAGGGCGGAGGATCTGG
CGGCGGAAGCGGCGGAGGAAGCTGGTCCCACCCTCAGTTTGAGAAAGGCACCGAGCTGGGCAGCACCATG
GCCAGCTACCCCTACGACGTGCCCGACTACGCCAAGGACAACACCGTGCCCCTGAAGCTGATCGCCCTGC
TGGCCAACGGCGAGTTCCACTCTGGCGAGCAGCTGGGCGAGACACTGGGCATGAGCAGAGCCGCCATCAA
CAAGCACATCCAGACCCTGCGGGACTGGGGCGTGGACGTGTTCACAGTGCCCGGCAAGGGCTACAGCCTG
CCCGAGCCCATCCAGCTGCTGAACGCCAAGCAGATCCTGGGCCAGCTGGATGGCGGATCTGTGGCCGTGC
TGCCCGTGATCGACAGCACCAACCAGTATCTGCTCGACCGGATCGGCGAGCTGAAGTCCGGCGACGCCTG
TATCGCCGAGTACCAGCAGGCCGGCAGAGGCGGCAGGGGCAGAAAGTGGTTCAGCCCCTTCGGCGCCAAC
CTGTACCTGAGCATGTTCTGGAGACTGGAACAGGGCCCAGCCGCCGCTATTGGCCTGAGCCTGGTCATCG
GCATCGTGATGGCCGAGGTGCTGCGGAAGCTGGGCGCCGACAAAGTGCGCGTGAAGTGGCCCAACGACCT
GTATCTGCAGGACCGGAAGCTGGCCGGCATCCTGGTGGAACTGACCGGCAAAACAGGCGACGCCGCCCAG
ATCGTGATCGGCGCTGGCATCAACATGGCCATGCGGCGGGTGGAAGAGAGCGTGGTCAACCAGGGCTGGA
TCACCCTGCAGGAAGCCGGCATCAACCTGGACCGGAACACCCTGGCCGCCATGCTGATCAGAGAGCTGAG
AGCCGCCCTGGAACTGTTCGAGCAGGAAGGCCTGGCCCCCTACCTGAGCAGATGGGAGAAGCTGGACAAC
TTCATCAACCGGCCCGTGAAACTGATCATCGGCGACAAAGAGATCTTCGGCATCAGCCGGGGCATCGACA
AGCAGGGGGCCCTGCTCCTGGAACAGGACGGCATCATCAAGCCCTGGATGGGCGGCGAGATCAGCCTGCG
GAGCGCCGAGAAGTGATGACTCGAGTCTAGAGGGCCCGTTTAAACCCGCTGATCAGCCTCGACTGTGCCT
TCTAGTTGCCAGCCATCTGTTGTTTGCCCCTCCCCCGTGCCTTCCTTGACCCTGGAAGGTGCCACTCCCA
CTGTCCTTTCCTAATAAAATGAGGAAATTGCATCGCATTGTCTGAGTAGGTGTCATTCTATTCTGGGGGG
TGGGGTGGGGCAGGACAGCAAGGGGGAGGATTGGGAAGACAATAGCAGGCATGCTGGGGATGCGGTGGGC
TCTATGGCTTCTGAGGCGGAAAGAACCAGCTGGGGCTCTAGGGGGTATCCCC
[124 nt withheld, positions 5093-5216]
C
[91 nt withheld, positions 5218-5308]
AGGGTGATGGTTCACGTACCTAGAAGTTCCTATTCCGAAGTTCCTATTCTCTAGAAAGTATAGGAACTTC
CTTGGCCAAAAAGCCTGAACTCACCGCGACGTCTGTCGAGAAGTTTCTGATCGAAAAGTTCGACAGCGTC
TCCGACCTGATGCAGCTCTCGGAGGGCGAAGAATCTCGTGCTTTCAGCTTCGATGTAGGAGGGCGTGGAT
ATGTCCTGCGGGTAAATAGCTGCGCCGATGGTTTCTACAAAGATCGTTATGTTTATCGGCACTTTGCATC
GGCCGCGCTCCCGATTCCGGAAGTGCTTGACATTGGGGAATTCAGCGAGAGCCTGACCTATTGCATCTCC
CGCCGTGCACAGGGTGTCACGTTGCAAGACCTGCCTGAAACCGAACTGCCCGCTGTTCTGCAGCCGGTCG
CGGAGGCCATGGATGCGATCGCTGCGGCCGATCTTAGCCAGACGAGCGGGTTCGGCCCATTCGGACCGCA
AGGAATCGGTCAATACACTACATGGCGTGATTTCATATGCGCGATTGCTGATCCCCATGTGTATCACTGG
CAAACTGTGATGGACGACACCGTCAGTGCGTCCGTCGCGCAGGCTCTCGATGAGCTGATGCTTTGGGCCG
AGGACTGCCCCGAAGTCCGGCACCTCGTGCACGCGGATTTCGGCTCCAACAATGTCCTGACGGACAATGG
CCGCATAACAGCGGTCATTGACTGGAGCGAGGCGATGTTCGGGGATTCCCAATACGAGGTCGCCAACATC
TTCTTCTGGAGGCCGTGGTTGGCTTGTATGGAGCAGCAGACGCGCTACTTCGAGCGGAGGCATCCGGAGC
TTGCAGGATCGCCGCGGCTCCGGGCGTATATGCTCCGCATTGGTCTTGACCAACTCTATCAGAGCTTGGT
TGACGGCAATTTCGATGATGCAGCTTGGGCGCAGGGTCGATGCGACGCAATCGTCCGATCCGGAGCCGGG
ACTGTCGGGCGTACACAAATCGCCCGCAGAAGCGCGGCCGTCTGGACCGATGGCTGTGTAGAAGTACTCG
CCGATAGTGGAAACCGACGCCCCAGCACTCGTCCGAGGGCAAAGGAATAGCACGTACTACGAGATTTCGA
TTCCACCGCCGCCTTCTATGAAAGGTTGGGCTTCGGAATCGTTTTCCGGGACGCCGGCTGGATGATCCTC
CAGCGCGGGGATCTCATGCTGGAGTTCTTCGCCCACCCCAACTTGTTTATTGCAGCTTATAATGGTTACA
AATAAAGCAATAGCATCACAAATTTCACAAATAAAGCATTTTTTTCACTGCATTCTAGTTGTGGTTTGTC
CAAACTCATCAATGTATCTTATCATGTCTGTATACCGTCGACCTCTAGCTAGAGCTTGGCGTAATCATGG
TCATAGCTGTTTCCTGTGTGAAATTGTTATCCGCTCACAATTCCACACAACATACGAGCCGGAAGCATAA
AGTGTAAAGCCTGGGGTGCCTAATGAGTGAGCTAACTCACATTAATTGCGTTGCGCTCACTGCCCGCTTT
CCAGTCGGGAAACCTGTCGTGCCAGCTGCATTAATGAATCGGCCAACGCGCGGGGAGAGGCGGTTTGCGT
ATTGGGCGCTCTTCCGCTTCCTCGCTCACTGACTCGCTGCGCTCGGTCGTTCGGCTGCGGCGAGCGGTAT
CAGCTCACTCAAAGGCGGTAATACGGTTATCCACAGAATCAGGGGATAACGCAGGAAAGAACATGTGAGC
AAAAGGCCAGCAAAAGGCCAGGAACCGTAAAAAGGCCGCGTTGCTGGCGTTTTTCCATAGGCTCCGCCCC
CCTGACGAGCATCACAAAAATCGACGCTCAAGTCAGAGGTGGCGAAACCCGACAGGACTATAAAGATACC
AGGCGTTTCCCCCTGGAAGCTCCCTCGTGCGCTCTCCTGTTCCGACCCTGCCGCTTACCGGATACCTGTC
CGCCTTTCTCCCTTCGGGAAGCGTGGCGCTTTCTCATAGCTCACGCTGTAGGTATCTCAGTTCGGTGTAG
GTCGTTCGCTCCAAGCTGGGCTGTGTGCACGAACCCCCCGTTCAGCCCGACCGCTGCGCCTTATCCGGTA
ACTATCGTCTTGAGTCCAACCCGGTAAGACACGACTTATCGCCACTGGCAGCAGCCACTGGTAACAGGAT
TAGCAGAGCGAGGTATGTAGGCGGTGCTACAGAGTTCTTGAAGTGGTGGCCTAACTACGGCTACACTAGA
AGAACAGTATTTGGTATCTGCGCTCTGCTGAAGCCAGTTACCTTCGGAAAAAGAGTTGGTAGCTCTTGAT
CCGGCAAACAAACCACCGCTGGTAGCGGTGGTTTTTTTGTTTGCAAGCAGCAGATTACGCGCAGAAAAAA
AGGATCTCAAGAAGATCCTTTGATCTTTTCTACGGGGTCTGACGCTCAGTGGAACGAAAACTCACGTTAA
GGGATTTTGGTCATGAGATTATCAAAAAGGATCTTCACCTAGATCCTTTTAAATTAAAAATGAAGTTTTA
AATCAATCTAAAGTATATATGAGTAAACTTGGTCTGACAGTTACCAATGCTTAATCAGTGAGGCACCTAT
CTCAGCGATCTGTCTATTTCGTTCATCCATAGTTGCCTGACTCCCCGTCGTGTAGATAACTACGATACGG
GAGGGCTTACCATCTGGCCCCAGTGCTGCAATGATACCGCGAGACCCACGCTCACCGGCTCCAGATTTAT
CAGCAATAAACCAGCCAGCCGGAAGGGCCGAGCGCAGAAGTGGTCCTGCAACTTTATCCGCCTCCATCCA
GTCTATTAATTGTTGCCGGGAAGCTAGAGTAAGTAGTTCGCCAGTTAATAGTTTGCGCAACGTTGTTGCC
ATTGCTACAGGCATCGTGGTGTCACGCTCGTCGTTTGGTATGGCTTCATTCAGCTCCGGTTCCCAACGAT
CAAGGCGAGTTACATGATCCCCCATGTTGTGCAAAAAAGCGGTTAGCTCCTTCGGTCCTCCGATCGTTGT
CAGAAGTAAGTTGGCCGCAGTGTTATCACTCATGGTTATGGCAGCACTGCATAATTCTCTTACTGTCATG
CCATCCGTAAGATGCTTTTCTGTGACTGGTGAGTACTCAACCAAGTCATTCTGAGAATAGTGTATGCGGC
GACCGAGTTGCTCTTGCCCGGCGTCAATACGGGATAATACCGCGCCACATAGCAGAACTTTAAAAGTGCT
CATCATTGGAAAACGTTCTTCGGGGCGAAAACTCTCAAGGATCTTACCGCTGTTGAGATCCAGTTCGATG
TAACCCACTCGTGCACCCAACTGATCTTCAGCATCTTTTACTTTCACCAGCGTTTCTGGGTGAGCAAAAA
CAGGAAGGCAAAATGCCGCAAAAAAGGGAATAAGGGCGACACGGAAATGTTGAATACTCATACTCTTCCT
TTTTCAATATTATTGAAGCATTTATCAGGGTTATTGTCTCATGAGCGGATACATATTTGAATGTATTTAG
AAAAATAAACAAATAGGGGTTCCGCGCACATTTCCCCGAAAAGTGCCACCTGACGTCGACGGATCGGGAG
ATCTCCCGATCCCCTATGGTGCACTCTCAGTACAATCTGCTCTGATGCCGCATAGTTAAGCCAGTATCTG
CTCCCTGCTTGTGTGTTGGAGGTCGCTGAGTAGTGCGCGAGCAAAATTTAAGCTACAACAAGGCAAGGCT
TGACCGACAATTGCATGAAGAATCTGCTTAGGGTTAGGCGTTTTGCGCTGCTTCGCGATGTACGGG
